Addgene plasmid #129366: pRSET QUEEN7mu R84A
Purpose: mutant of QUEEN-7mu
Depositing lab: Yasushi Okada. Depositing organization: RIKEN Center for Biosystems Dynamics Research, Kobe. Publication: Live cell imaging of metabolic heterogeneity by quantitative fluorescent ATP indicator protein, QUEEN-37C. Yaginuma H, Okada Y. bioRxiv 2021.10.08.463131 10.1101/2021.10.08.463131.
Backbone
  Vector backbone: pRSET B
  Vector type: Bacterial Expression
Growth in bacteria
  Bacterial resistance: Ampicillin, 100 μg/mL
  Growth temperature: 37°C
  Growth strain: DH5alpha
  Copy number: High Copy
Gene/Insert
  Gene/Insert name: QUEEN7mu R84A
  Species: Synthetic
  Cloning method: Restriction Enzyme; 5′ cloning site Unknown (unknown if destroyed)
Terms and licenses: Academic/Nonprofit Terms; Industry Terms: Not Available to Industry
Depositor comments: Depositor Adm #1216 . Please visit https://www.biorxiv.org/content/10.1101/2021.10.08.463131v1 for bioRxiv preprint.
How to cite: pRSET QUEEN7mu R84A was a gift from Yasushi Okada (Addgene plasmid # 129366 ; http://n2t.net/addgene:129366 ; RRID:Addgene_129366)
