[The description below was written by a language model from this plasmid's Addgene catalogue record and pLannotate feature annotations shown in this document.]
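Description:
pRSET QUEEN7mu R84A is a 4.0 kb bacterial expression plasmid built on the pRSET B backbone. It carries a point mutant (R84A) of QUEEN-7mu, a synthetic, genetically encoded fluorescent ATP indicator protein. The plasmid replicates at high copy number in E. coli from a ColE1/pUC-type origin and is selected with ampicillin through the β-lactamase gene and its own promoter. An f1 phage origin is also present, which in principle allows production of single-stranded DNA. Short lacZα and lacI fragments annotated in the backbone appear to be vestigial remnants rather than functional elements.

The expression cassette is driven by the T7 promoter with the phage T7 gene 10 ribosome binding site and ends at a T7 terminator, so expression requires a host that supplies T7 RNA polymerase. The open reading frame begins with the usual pRSET N-terminal leader. This consists of a His-tag region (annotated as a capTEV fragment), the T7 gene 10 leader peptide and the Xpress epitope with its enterokinase cleavage site, which together allow affinity purification, detection and tag removal. The sensor itself follows. A GFP-derived fluorescent protein (annotated as cEGFP) is inserted between two fragments of the bacterial F-type ATP synthase ε subunit (atpC), with matches to thermophilic Geobacillus and Bacillus PS3 sequences. In this design, ATP binding to the ε subunit alters the fluorescence of the embedded fluorescent protein.

The record describes the construct only as a mutant of QUEEN-7mu and does not state what the R84A substitution does. The cloning sites are also not recorded. The associated work concerns quantitative ATP imaging with QUEEN indicators, and this T7-based vector is suited to producing recombinant protein for purification and in vitro characterisation.
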