Features (pLannotate 1.2.2; 16 found; start..end, strand, type, name):
      1..19      +  promoter       T7 promoter: promoter for bacteriophage T7 RNA polymerase
     51..73      +  RBS            RBS: efficient ribosome binding site from bacteriophage T7 gene 10 (Olins and Rangwala, 1989)
     93..113     +  CDS            capTEV™ (fragment): composite tag for in vivo biotinylation, TEV protease cleavage, and 6xHis tagging
    114..146     +  CDS            T7 tag (gene 10 leader): leader peptide from bacteriophage T7 gene 10 promotes efficient translation in E. coli
    150..173     +  CDS            Xpress™ tag: Xpress™ epitope tag, including an enterokinase recognition and cleavage site
    180..500     +  CDS            atpC (fragment): ATPE_GEOKA - Experimental evidence at protein level: Swiss-Prot protein existence level 1. Produces ATP from ADP in the presence of a proton gradient across the membrane. From Geobacillus kaustophilus (strain HTA426).
    519..1241    +  CDS            cEGFP: cEGFP is a basic (constitutively fluorescent) green fluorescent protein published in 2008, derived from Aequorea victoria.
   1248..1319    +  CDS            atpC (fragment): ATPE_BACP3 - Experimental evidence at protein level: Swiss-Prot protein existence level 1. Produces ATP from ADP in the presence of a proton gradient across the membrane. From Bacillus sp. (strain PS3).
   1340..1389    +  CDS            SET1 (fragment): solubility-enhancement tag derived from T7 phage gene 10B
   1397..1444    +  terminator     T7 terminator: transcription terminator for bacteriophage T7 RNA polymerase
   1470..1536    +  CDS            lacZα (fragment): LacZα fragment of β-galactosidase; lacZ fragment
   1541..1969    +  rep_origin     f1 ori (sequence partly withheld): f1 bacteriophage origin of replication; arrow indicates direction of (+) strand synthesis
   2022..2126    +  promoter       AmpR promoter: bla
   2127..2987    +  CDS            AmpR: β-lactamase; bla; confers resistance to ampicillin, carbenicillin, and related antibiotics
   3158..3745    +  rep_origin     ori: high-copy-number ColE1/pMB1/pBR322/pUC origin of replication
   3928..3981    +  CDS            lacI (fragment): lac repressor; lacI; The lac repressor binds to the lac operator to inhibit transcription in E. coli. This inhibition can be relieved by adding lactose or isopropyl-β-D-thiogalactopyranoside (IPTG).
>Addgene plasmid #129366 | pRSET QUEEN7mu R84A | addgene full sequence | sequence record 259970 | Addgene NGS Result
TAATACGACTCACTATAGGGAGACCACAACGGTTTCCCTCTAGAAATAATTTTGTTTAACTTTAAGAAGG
AGATATACATATGCGGGGTTCTCATCATCATCATCATCATGGTATGGCTAGCATGACTGGTGGACAGCAA
ATGGGTCGGGATCTGTACGACGATGACGATAAGGATCCGATGAAAACGATCCACGTGAGCGTCACTACTC
CTGATGGCCCGGTGTACGAAGACGATGTTGAAATGGTCAGCGTCAAAGCGAAAAGCGGCGAGCTCGGCAT
TTTGCCGGGGCACATTCCGCTTAAGGCCCCGCTCGAGATCAGCGCGGCCCGGCTGAAAAAAGGCGGCAAA
ACGCAATACATTGCCGTCAGCGGCGGCAATTTGGAAGTCCGCCCGGACAAAGTGACGATTAACGCTCAAG
CTGCTGAAGCGGCGGAGGACATTGACGTCCTCCGCGCCAAAGCGGCGAAAGAGCGGGCGGAGCGCCGCCT
GCAAAGCCAGACCCGTTACAACAGCCACAACGTCTATATCATGGCCGACAAGCAGAAGAACGGCATCAAG
GTGAACTTCAAGATCCGCCACAACATCGAGGACGGCAGCGTGCAGCTCGCCGACCACTACCAGCAGAACA
CCCCCATCGGCGACGGCCCCGTGCTGCTGCCCGACAACCACTACCTGAGCACCCAGTCCAAGCTGAGCAA
AGACCCCAACGAGAAGCGCGATCACATGGTCCTGCTGGAGTTCGTGACCGCCGCCGGGATCACTCTCGGC
ATGGACGAGCTGTACAAGGGTGGCACCGGAGGGAGCATGGTGAGCAAGGGCGAGGAGCTGTTCACCGGGG
TGGTGCCCATCCTGGTCGAGCTGGACGGCGACGTAAACGGCCACAAGTTCAGCGTGTCCGGCGAGGGCGA
GGGCGATGCCACCTACGGCAAGCTGACCCTGAAGTTCATCTGCACCACCGGCAAGCTGCCCGTGCCCTGG
CCCACCCTCGTGACCACCCTGACCTACGGCGTGCAGTGCTTCAGCCGCTACCCCGACCACATGAAGCAGC
ACGACTTCTTCAAGTCCGCCATGCCCGAAGGCTACGTCCAGGAGCGCACCATCTTCTTCAAGGACGACGG
CAACTACAAGACCCGCGCCGAGGTGAAGTTCGAGGGCGACACCCTGGTGAACCGCATCGAGCTGAAGGGC
ATCGACTTCAAGGAGGACGGCAACATCCTGGGGCACAAGCTGGAGTACAACCTGGGTGACATCGACTTCA
AACGGGCCGAACTGGCGTTAAAACGCGCCATGAACCGTTTGAGCGTTGCGGAAATGAAGTGAATTCGAAG
CTTGATCCGGCTGCTAACAAAGCCCGAAAGGAAGCTGAGTTGGCTGCTGCCACCGCTGAGCAATAACTAG
CATAACCCCTTGGGGCCTCTAAACGGGTCTTGAGGGGTTTTTTGCTGAAAGGAGGAACTATATCCGGATC
TGGCGTAATAGCGAAGAGGCCCGCACCGATCGCCCTTCCCAACAGTTGCGCAGCCTGAATGGCGAATGGG
[124 nt withheld, positions 1541-1664]
C
[91 nt withheld, positions 1666-1756]
A
[49 nt withheld, positions 1758-1806]
CCTTTGACGTTGGAGTCCACGTTCTTT
[37 nt withheld, positions 1834-1870]
ACCCTATCTCGGTCTATTCTTTTGATTTATAAGGGATTTTGCCGATTTCGGCCTATTGGTTAAAAAATGA
GCTGATTTAACAAAAATTTAACGCGAATTTTAACAAAATATTAACGCTTACAATTTAGGTGGCACTTTTC
GGGGAAATGTGCGCGGAACCCCTATTTGTTTATTTTTCTAAATACATTCAAATATGTATCCGCTCATGAG
ACAATAACCCTGATAAATGCTTCAATAATATTGAAAAAGGAAGAGTATGAGTATTCAACATTTCCGTGTC
GCCCTTATTCCCTTTTTTGCGGCATTTTGCCTTCCTGTTTTTGCTCACCCAGAAACGCTGGTGAAAGTAA
AAGATGCTGAAGATCAGTTGGGTGCACGAGTGGGTTACATCGAACTGGATCTCAACAGCGGTAAGATCCT
TGAGAGTTTTCGCCCCGAAGAACGTTTTCCAATGATGAGCACTTTTAAAGTTCTGCTATGTGGCGCGGTA
TTATCCCGTATTGACGCCGGGCAAGAGCAACTCGGTCGCCGCATACACTATTCTCAGAATGACTTGGTTG
AGTACTCACCAGTCACAGAAAAGCATCTTACGGATGGCATGACAGTAAGAGAATTATGCAGTGCTGCCAT
AACCATGAGTGATAACACTGCGGCCAACTTACTTCTGACAACGATCGGAGGACCGAAGGAGCTAACCGCT
TTTTTGCACAACATGGGGGATCATGTAACTCGCCTTGATCGTTGGGAACCGGAGCTGAATGAAGCCATAC
CAAACGACGAGCGTGACACCACGATGCCTGTAGCAATGGCAACAACGTTGCGCAAACTATTAACTGGCGA
ACTACTTACTCTAGCTTCCCGGCAACAATTAATAGACTGGATGGAGGCGGATAAAGTTGCAGGACCACTT
CTGCGCTCGGCCCTTCCGGCTGGCTGGTTTATTGCTGATAAATCTGGAGCCGGTGAGCGTGGGTCTCGCG
GTATCATTGCAGCACTGGGGCCAGATGGTAAGCCCTCCCGTATCGTAGTTATCTACACGACGGGGAGTCA
GGCAACTATGGATGAACGAAATAGACAGATCGCTGAGATAGGTGCCTCACTGATTAAGCATTGGTAACTG
TCAGACCAAGTTTACTCATATATACTTTAGATTGATTTAAAACTTCATTTTTAATTTAAAAGGATCTAGG
TGAAGATCCTTTTTGATAATCTCATGACCAAAATCCCTTAACGTGAGTTTTCGTTCCACTGAGCGTCAGA
CCCCGTAGAAAAGATCAAAGGATCTTCTTGAGATCCTTTTTTTCTGCGCGTAATCTGCTGCTTGCAAACA
AAAAACCACCGCTACCAGCGGTGGTTTGTTTGCCGGATCAAGAGCTACCAACTCTTTTTCCGAAGGTAAC
TGGCTTCAGCAGAGCGCAGATACCAAATACTGTTCTTCTAGTGTAGCCGTAGTTAGGCCACCACTTCAAG
AACTCTGTAGCACCGCCTACATACCTCGCTCTGCTAATCCTGTTACCAGTGGCTGCTGCCAGTGGCGATA
AGTCGTGTCTTACCGGGTTGGACTCAAGACGATAGTTACCGGATAAGGCGCAGCGGTCGGGCTGAACGGG
GGGTTCGTGCACACAGCCCAGCTTGGAGCGAACGACCTACACCGAACTGAGATACCTACAGCGTGAGCTA
TGAGAAAGCGCCACGCTTCCCGAAGGGAGAAAGGCGGACAGGTATCCGGTAAGCGGCAGGGTCGGAACAG
GAGAGCGCACGAGGGAGCTTCCAGGGGGAAACGCCTGGTATCTTTATAGTCCTGTCGGGTTTCGCCACCT
CTGACTTGAGCGTCGATTTTTGTGATGCTCGTCAGGGGGGCGGAGCCTATGGAAAAACGCCAGCAACGCG
GCCTTTTTACGGTTCCTGGCCTTTTGCTGGCCTTTTGCTCACATGTTCTTTCCTGCGTTATCCCCTGATT
CTGTGGATAACCGTATTACCGCCTTTGAGTGAGCTGATACCGCTCGCCGCAGCCGAACGACCGAGCGCAG
CGAGTCAGTGAGCGAGGAAGCGGAAGAGCGCCCAATACGCAAACCGCCTCTCCCCGCGCGTTGGCCGATT
CATTAATGCAGGATCTCGATCCCGCGAAAT
